>Addgene plasmid #227507 | pCap-101-Apr | addgene full sequence | sequence record 452519 | Addgene NGS Result
GACAATACAAGTGGGACCGTGGTCCCAGACCGATAATCAGACCGACAACACGAGTGGGATCGTGGTCCCA
GACTAATAATCAGACCGACGATACGAGTGGGACCGTGGTCCCAGACTAATAATCAGACCGACGATACGAG
TGGGACCGTGGTTCCAGACTAATAATCAGACCGACGATACGAGTGGGACCGTGGTCCCAGACTAATAATC
AGACCGACGATACGAGTGGGACCATGGTCCCAGACTAATAATCAGACCGACGATACGAGTGGGACCGTGG
TCCCAGTCTGATTATCAGACCGACGATACGAGTGGGACCGTGGTCCCAGACTAATAATCAGACCGACGAT
ACGAGTGGGACCGTGGTCCCAGACTAATAATCAGACCGACGATACGAGTGGGACCGTGGTCCCAGTCTGA
TTATCAGACCGACGATACAAGTGGAACAGTGGGCCCAGAGAGAATATTCAGGCCAGTTATGCTTTCTGGC
CTGTAACAAAGGACATTAAGTAAAGACAGATAAACGTAGACTAAAACGTGGTCGCATCAGGGTGCTGGCT
TTTCAAGTTCCTTAAGAATGGCCTCAATTTTCTCTATACACTCAGTTGGAACACGAGACCTGTCCAGGTT
AAGCACCATTTTATCGCCCTTATACAATACTGTCGCTCCAGGAGCAAACTGATGTCGTGAGCTTAAACTA
GTTCTTGATGCAGATGACGTTTTAAGCACAGAAGTTAAAAGAGTGATAACTTCTTCAGCTTCAAATATCA
CCCCAGCTTTTTTCTGCTCATGAAGGTTAGATGCCTGCTGCTTAAGTAATTCCTCTTTATCTGTAAAGGC
TTTTTGAAGTGCATCACCTGACCGGGCAGATAGTTCACCGGGGTGAGAAAAAAGAGCAACAACTGATTTA
GGCAATTTGGCGGTGTTGATACAGCGGGTAATAATCTTACGTGAAATATTTTCCGCATCAGCCAGCGCAG
AAATATTTCCAGCAAATTCATTCTGCAATCGGCTTGCATAACGCTGACCACGTTCATAAGCACTTGTTGG
GCGATAATCGTTACCCAATCTGGATAATGCAGCCATCTGCTCATCATCCAGCTCGCCAACCAGAACACGA
TAATCACTTTCGGTAAGTGCAGCAGCTTTACGACGGCGACTCCCATCGGCAATTTCTATGACACCAGATA
CTCTTCGACCGAACGCCGGTGTCTGTTGACCAGTCAGTAGAAAAGAAGGGATGAGATCATCCAGTGCGTC
CTCAGTAAGCAGCTCCTGGTCACGTTCATTACCTGACCATACCCGAGAGGTCTTCTCAACACTATCACCC
CGGAGCACTTCAAGAGTAAACTTCACATCCCGACCACATACAGGCAAAGTAATGGCATTACCGCGAGCCA
TTACTCCTACGCGCGCAATTAACGAATCCACCATCGGGGCAGCTGGTGTCGATAACGAAGTATCTTCAAC
CGGTTGAGTATTGAGCGTATGTTTTGGAATAACAGGCGCACGCTTCATTATCTAATCTCCCAGCGTGGTT
TAATCAGACGATCGAAAATTTCATTGCAGACAGGTTCCCAAATAGAAAGAGCATTTCTCCAGGCACCAGT
TGAAGAGCGTTGATCAATGGCCTGTTCAAAAACAGTTCTCATCCGGATCTGACCTTTACCAACTTCATCC
GTTTCACGTACAACATTTTTTAGAACCATGCTTCCCCAGGCATCCCGAATTTGCTCCTCCATCCACGGGG
ACTGAGAGCCATTACTATTGCTGTATTTGGTAAGCAAAATACGTACATCAGGCTCGAACCCTTTAAGATC
AACGTTCTTGAGCAGATCACGAAGCATATCGAAAAACTGCAGTGCGGAGGTGTAGTCAAACAACTCAGCA
GGCGTGGGAACAATCAGCACATCAGCAGCACATACGACATTAATCGTGCCGATACCCAGGTTAGGCGCGC
TGTCAATAACTATGACATCATAGTCATGAGCAACAGTTTCAATGGCCAGTCGGAGCATCAGGTGTGGATC
GGTGGGCAGTTTACCTTCATCAAATTTGCCCATTAACTCAGTTTCAATACGGTGCAGAGCCAGACAGGAA
GGAATAATGTCAAGCCCCGGCCAGCAAGTGGGCTTTATTGCATAAGTGACATCGTCCTTTTCCCCAAGAT
AGAAAGGCAGGAGAGTGTCTTCTGCATGAATATGAAGATCTGGTACCCATCCGTGATACATTGAGGCTGT
TCCCTGGGGGTCGTTACCTTCCACGAGCAAAACACGTAGCCCCTTCAGAGCCAGATCCTGAGCAAGATGA
ACAGAAACTGAGGTTTTGTAAACGCCACCTTTATGGGCAGCAACCCCGATCACCGGTGGAAATACGTCTT
CAGCACGTCGCAATCGCGTACCAAACACATCACGCATATGATTAATTTGTTCAATTGTATAACCAACACG
TTGCTCAACCCGTCCTCGAATTTCCATATCCGGGTGCGGTAGTCGCCCTGCTTTCTCGGCATCTCTGATA
GCCTGAGAAGAAACCCCAACTAAATCCGCTGCTTCACCTATTCTCCAGCGCCGGGTTATTTTCCTCGCTT
CCGGGCTGTCATCATTAAACTGTGCAATGGCGATAGCCTTCGTCATTTCATGACCAGCGTTTATGCACTG
GTTAAGTGTTTCCATGAGTTTCATTCTGAACATCCTTTAATCATTGCTTTGCGTTTTTTTATTAAATCTT
GCAATTTACTGCAAAGCAACAACAAAATCGCAAAGTCATCAAAAAACCGCAAAGTTGTTTAAAATAAGAG
CAACACTACAAAAGGAGATAAGAAGAGCACATACCTCAGTCACTTATTATCACTAGCGCTCGCCGCAGCC
GTGTAACCGAGCATAGCGAGCGAACTGGCGAGGAAGCAAAGAAGAACTGTTCTGTCAGATAGCTCTTACG
CTCAGCGCAAGAAGAAATATCCACCGTGGGAAAAACTCCAGGTAGAGGTACACACGCGGATAGCCAATTC
AGAGTAATAAACTGTGATAATCAACCCTCATCAATGATGACGAACTAACCCCCGATATCAGGTCACATGA
CGAAGGGAAAGAGAAGGAAATCAACTGTGACAAACTGCCCTCAAATTTGGCTTCCTTAAAAATTACAGTT
CAAAAAGTATGAGAAAATCCATGCAGGCTGAAGGAAACAGCAAAACTGTGACAAATTACCCTCAGTAGGT
CAGAACAAATGTGACGAACCACCCTCAAATCTGTGACAGATAACCCTCAGACTATCCTGTCGTCATGGAA
GTGATATCGCGGAAGGAAAATACGATATGAGTCGTCTGGCGGCCTTTCTTTTTCTCAATGTATGAGAGGC
GCATTGGAGTTCTGCTGTTGATCTCATTAACACAGACCTGCAGGAAGCGGCGGCGGAAGTCAGGCATACG
CTGGTAACTTTGAGGCAGCTGGTAACGCTCTATGATCCAGTCGATTTTCAGAGAGACGATGCCTGAGCCA
TCCGGCTTACGATACTGACACAGGGATTCGTATAAACGCATGGCATACGGATTGGTGATTTCTTTTGTTT
CACTAAGCCGAAACTGCGTAAACCGGTTCTGTAACCCGATAAAGAAGGGAATGAGATATGGGTTGATATG
TACACTGTAAAGCCCTCTGGATGGACTGTGCGCACGTTTGATAAACCAAGGAAAAGATTCATAGCCTTTT
TCATCGCCGGCATCCTCTTCAGGGCGATAAAAAACCACTTCCTTCCCCGCGAAACTCTTCAATGCCTGCC
GTATATCCTTACTGGCTTCCGCAGAGGTCAATCCGAATATTTCAGCATATTTAGCAACATGGATCTCGCA
GATACCGTCATGTTCCTGTAGGGTGCCATCAGATTTTCTGATCTGGTCAACGAACAGATACAGCATACGT
TTTTGATCCCGGGAGAGACTATATGCCGCCTCAGTGAGGTCGTTTGACTGGACGATTCGCGGGCTATTTT
TACGTTTCTTGTGATTGATAACCGCTGTTTCCGCCATGACAGATCCATGTGAAGTGTGACAAGTTTTTAG
ATTGTCACACTAAATAAAAAAGAGTCAATAAGCAGGGATAACTTTGTGAAAAAACAGCTTCTTCTGAGGG
CAATTTGTCACAGGGTTAAGGGCAATTTGTCACAGACAGGACTGTCATTTGAGGGTGATTTGTCACACTG
AAAGGGCAATTTGTCACAACACCTTCTCTAGAACCAGCATGGATAAAGGCCTACAAGGCGCTCTAAAAAA
GAAGATCTAAAAACTATAAAAAAAATAATTATAAAAATATCCCCGTGGATAAGTGGATAACCCCAAGGGA
AGTTTTTTCAGGCATCGTGTGTAAGCAGAATATATAAGTGCTGTTCCCTGGTGCTTCCTCGCTCACTCGA
CCGGGAGGGTTCGAGAAGGGGGGGCACCCCCCTTCGGCGTGCGCGGTCACGCGCACAGGGCGCAGCCCTG
GTTAAAAACAAGGTTTATAAATATTGGTTTAAAAGCAGGTTAAAAGACAGGTTAGCGGTGGCCGAAAAAC
GGGCGGAAACCCTTGCAAATGCTGGATTTTCTGCCTGTGGACAGCCCCTCAAATGTCAATAGGTGCGCCC
CTCATCTGTCAGCACTCTGCCCCTCAAGTGTCAAGGATCGCGCCCCTCATCTGTCAGTAGTCGCGCCCCT
CAAGTGTCAATACCGCAGGGCACTTATCCCCAGGCTTGTCCACATCATCTGTGGGAAACTCGCGTAAAAT
CAGGCGTTTTCGCCGATTTGCGAGGCTGGCCAGCTCCACGTCGCCGGCCGAAATCGAGCCTGCCCCTCAT
CTGTCAACGCCGCGCCGGGTGAGTCGGCCCCTCAAGTGTCAACGTCCGCCCCTCATCTGTCAGTGAGGGC
CAAGTTTTCCGCGAGGTATCCACAACGCCGGCGGCCGCGGTGTCTCGCACACGGCTTCGACGGCGTTTCT
GGCGCGTTTGCAGGGCCATAGACGGCCGCCAGCCCAGCGGCGAGGGCAACCAGCCAGATCCGAAAACCCC
AAGTTACGGATCTGAGGGCTTCGCCCTGTCGCTCAACTGCGGCGAGCACTACTGGCTGTAAAAGGACAGA
CCACATCATGGTTCTGTGTTCATTAGGTTGTTCTGTCCATTGCTGACATAATCCGCTCCACTTCAACGTA
ACACCGCACGAAGATTTCTATTGTTCCTGAAGGCATATTCAAATCGTTTTCGTTACCGCTTGCAGGCATC
ATGACAGAACACTACTTCCTATAAACGCTACACAGGCTCCTGAGATTAATAATGCGGATCTCTACGATAA
TGGGAGATTTTCCCGACTGTTTCGTTCGCTTCTCAGTGGATAACAGCCAGCTTCTCTGTTTAACAGACAA
AAACAGCATATCCACTCAGTTCCACATTTCCATATAAAGGCCAAGGCATTTATTCTCAGGATAATTGTTT
CAGCATCGCAACCGCATCAGACTCCGGCATCGCAAACTGCACCCGGTGCCGGGCAGCCACATCCAGCGCA
AAAACCTTCGTGTAGACTTCCGTTGAACTGATGGACTTATGTCCCATCAGGCTTTGCAGAACTTTCAGCG
GTATACCGGCATACAGCATGTGCATCGCATAGGAATGGCGGAACGTATGTGGTGTGACCGGAACAGAGAA
CGTCACACCGTCAGCAGCAGCGGCGGCAACCGCCTCCCCAATCCAGGTCCTGACCGTTCTGTCCGTCACT
TCCCAGATCCGCGCTTTCTCTGTCCTTCCTGTGCGACGGTTACGCCGCTCCATGAGCTTATCGCGAATAA
ATACCTGTGACGGAAGATCACTTCGCAGAATAAATAAATCCTGGTGTCCCTGTTGATACCGGGAAGCCCT
GGGCCAACTTTTGGCGAAAATGAGACGTTGATCGGCACGTAAGAGGTTCCAACTTTCACCATAATGAAAT
AAGATCACTACCGGAGTACCGCCTGCACGAAGTGCCGGCGGGGCCGACCCCGGGCGAGTAATCCCAGGAT
TACTCCCGCGGCTTCGACCCCGGCCGCCGTCGCCGCGTACGTCACCGACCCCCGCCGTACGTCACCGGGA
TGACGTACGGCGGGGGGGAGCGAGTTAGTGCGAAGTGGGCCCACTTGCGAGCCGGGCGATGTGCCGGGCG
GCCCGCTCCTGGCGGTCGTCGGCGTCGTCGTCCTGGTCGTCGTCCTGCTCTCGCCGTCGGCGTGCAGTTG
CTTCCTCGCGGCGCTGGGCGAGGGCGGCGAGCATGTCGGCGTACGCCTCGGCCACCTCCCCCGCCGTGAG
CACCACCACTGTGTCGGCCGCGTCGGCCAGCGCCAGGACCTCCCGCACCCGTTCGCCCACGGCCGCCGAA
TCCTCGTTGCCGTCCTTGCCTTCGGCGGCCCGGGTCGCCTCGAGGTCGAGGGCGCGGCGGGTGACCGCGT
GCCATCCGTCCTCGGTCACGGCGACCCCGGCCCGCAGCTCCCCGCCGTCGGCGTCGGCCGCCAGGAGCAG
ATCGAGGTCGTCGGCCTCGGTGTCGCCGCCGTCGAGCCCGAGCATCTGCCGCAGGTAGCGGGTCCATTCG
ATGGCCCGGCGTCCCCGGGTTGCCCGCTCGTACTCGTGCCAGCGCGAGAGGTTCCACTCCAGCGAGCCGA
CCCCGGCGGCGTCGTCCTCGGTCATGCCGCCGGTCAGGTCCCCGATCCGTCCGAGGAGTTCGAACGGGGC
GACGTTCCCGCCGGTCGCCGTCTTGAGGTCGGCGCGGGCGAGTTCGAGGGCGGGCGCCTTCCCGTCCTGG
GTCTTGGCGATGTACTCGGCGAGGTCGTTGGCGTCGCGCTCGGTCTCCAGCCGCTTGAAGTCGACGCCGT
GCCGGTCGTCGGGCGTGAAGGCGGGGTTGACCTTGCGCAGGGCGGCGGTCCACACGGACCGCCAGTGCCC
CTGCCACTCGTCGAGCGCGGCGCCGGTCGGCTCGAAGGTGGCGACGATCTGCTTCGCGGACCGCTCCCCC
TCGGTCCGGCCGCCGACCAGGACGATCGCGTGGATGTGCGGGTGCCAGCCGTTGATCTGCCCCACGGTGA
CTTCGGTCGCGCGGATCATGCCGACGTACCCGATCCGGTCTCGGATGCCCTCGCGGTCGGCGGCCCGGTG
CCCGTCCTTGGCCCGGCGTCCGGCCCACGTGCCGCCCGTGATCAGTCGCTGGTAGGCGCCCGGCCGCCGG
GGGCTGTCCGGCGTCTTCCGGGTGCCCTGGAGGGCGTCCATGAGGTCCGCGAGCCGGTCCGTGTGCCGAT
GGCGGGCCGTGAAGGTGACCAGGTAGGCGGTCCCCCCGCGCTTGATCCACTCGACCACGGCGGCGGTGAT
CTCCTCGGCCCGCTTGTGCCGGATCGTGGCGGCGCAGACCGGGCAGAGCCAGATCCGCCCGCACCGCATC
AGGCCCAGGACCACGGACGTTCCGGCCGCCGTCTGGGCGACGATCACGCCGGAGGCAGGGTCCATCAGGG
CGCGGCCGCAGCCCTTGCACGCGGCGTCCCCGCTGATCCGCCACAGCGTCCGGCGGCGGCTGTACCGGGC
GGCTTTCCGCAGTCGGGCAGCGTCGCTCCGCGACGTGCTTCCTACTTCCGAGAGGCTGTCGCCTCTCGGG
CTCTCCCCATCCACCCCGTCCGGAGAAACCGCAGGTCGGAGGGGTGCGGGAAACTCTGTTGTTTCTTTCC
CAAGGTGTTCGCTTTTGCCTCGGGCGGCATCTCGCGTCACACGCGCGATCGCCCGCTTCGCTGCCATCCG
GCAGCGGTCTGAGCAGTAGAGGGGCGTCGTGTAACCCACCCAGGGCGATTGCTCCGGCACGGGGAAGCCG
CGCCACGCCTTCGGGACGTCTGGAATCGCTAGAGCTTGCATGCCTGCAGGTCGACGGATCTTTTCCGCTG
CATAACCCTGCTTCGGGGTCATTATAGCGATTTTTTCGGTATATCCATCCTTTTTCGCACGATATACAGG
ATTTTGCCAAAGGGTTCGTGTAGACTTTCCTTGGTGTATCCAACGGCGTCAGCCGGGCAGGATAGGTGAA
GTAGGCCCACCCGCGAGCGGGTGTTCCTTCTTCACTGTCCCTTATTCGCACCTGGCGGTGCTCAACGGGA
ATCCTGCTCTGCGAGGCTGGCCGGCTACCGCCGGCGTAACAGATGAGGGCAAGCGGATGGCTGATGAAAC
CAAGCCAACCAGGAAGGGCAGCCCACCTATCAAGGTGTACTGCCTTCCAGACGAACGAAGAGCGATTGAG
GAAAAGGCGGCGGCGGCCGGCATGAGCCTGTCGGCCTACCTGCTGGCCGTCGGCCAGGGCTACAAAATCA
CGGGCGTCGCCAAACGGCATTGAGCGTCAGCATATCATCAGCGAGCTGAAGAAAGACAATCCCCGATCCG
CTCCACGTGTTGCCCCAGCAATCAGCGCGACCTTGCCCCTCCAACGTCATCTCGTTCTCCGCTCATGAGC
TCAGCCAATCGACTGGCGAGCGGCATCGCATTCTTCGCATCCCGCCTCTGGCGGATGCAGGAAGATCAAC
GGATCTCGGCCCAGTTGACCCAGGGCTGTCGCCACAATGTCGCGGGAGCGGATCAACCGAGCAAAGGCAT
GACCGACTGGACCTTCCTTCTGAAGGCTCTTCTCCTTGAGCCACCTGTCCGCCAAGGCAAAGCGCTCACA
GCAGTGGTCATTCTCGAGATAATCGACGCGTACCAACTTGCCATCCTGAAGAATGGTGCAGTGTCTCGGC
ACCCCATAGGGAACCTTTGCCATCAACTCGGCAAGATGCAGCGTCGTGTTGGCATCGTGTCCCACGCCGA
GGAGAAGTACCTGCCCATCGAGTTCATGGACACGGGCGACCGGGCTTGCAGGCGAGTGAGGTGGCAGGGG
CAATGGATCAGAGATGATCTGCTCTGCCTGTGGCCCCGCTGCCGCAAAGGCAAATGGATGGGCGCTGCGC
TTTACATTTGGCAGGCGCCAGAATGTGTCAGAGACAACTCCAAGGTCCGGTGTAACGGGCGACGTGGCAG
GATCGAACGGCTCGTCGTCCAGACCTGACCACGAGGGCATGACGAGCGTCCCTCCCGGACCCAGCGCAGC
ACGCAGGGCCTCGATCAGTCCAAGTGGCCCATCTTCGAGGGGCCGGACGCTACGGAAGGAGCTGTGGACC
AGCAGCACACCGCCGGGGGTAACCCCAAGGTTGAGAAGCTGACCGATGAGCTCGGCTTTTCGCCATTCGT
ATTGCACGACATTGCACTCCACCGCTGATGACATCAGTCGATCATAGCACGATCAACGGCACTGTTGCAA
ATAGTCGGTGGTGATAAACTTATCATCCCCTTTTGCTGATGGAGCTGCACATGAACCGTTTAAACCTGCG
GCGAGCGGTATCAGCTCACTCAAAGGCGGTAATACGGTTATCCACAGAATCAGGGGATAACGCAGGAAAG
AACATGTGAGCAAAAGGCCAGCAAAAGGCCAGGAACCGTAAAAAGGCCGCGTTGCTGGCGTTTTTCCATA
GGCTCCGCCCCCCTGACGAGCATCACAAAAATCGACGCTCAAGTCAGAGGTGGCGAAACCCGACAGGACT
ATAAAGATACCAGGCGTTTCCCCCTGGAAGCTCCCTCGTGCGCTCTCCTGTTCCGACCCTGCCGCTTACC
GGATACCTGTCCGCCTTTCTCCCTTCGGGAAGCGTGGCGCTTTCTCATAGCTCACGCTGTAGGTATCTCA
GTTCGGTGTAGGTCGTTCGCTCCAAGCTGGGCTGTGTGCACGAACCCCCCGTTCAGCCCGACCGCTGCGC
CTTATCCGGTAACTATCGTCTTGAGTCCAACCCGGTAAGACACGACTTATCGCCACTGGCAGCAGCCACT
GGTAACAGGATTAGCAGAGCGAGGTATGTAGGCGGTGCTACAGAGTTCTTGAAGTGGTGGCCTAACTACG
GCTACACTAGAAGAACAGTATTTGGTATCTGCGCTCTGCTGAAGCCAGTTACCTTCGGAAAAAGAGTTGG
TAGCTCTTGATCCGGCAAACAAACCACCGCTGGTAGCGGTGGTTTTTTTGTTTGCAAGCAGCAGATTACG
CGCAGAAAAAAAGGATCTCAAGAAGATCCTTTGATCTTTTCTACGGGGTCTGACGCTCAGTGGAACGAAA
ACTCACGTTAAGGGATTTTGGTCATGAGATTATCAAAAAGGATCTTCACCTAGATCCTTTTAAATTAAAA
ATGAAGTTTTAAATCAATCTAAAGTATATATGAGTAAACTTGGTCTGACAGTTACCAATGCTTAATCAGT
GAGGCACCTATCTCAGCGATCTGTCTATTTCGTTCATCCATAGTTGCCTGACTCCCCGTCGTGTAGATAA
CTACGATACGGGAGGGCTTACCATCTGGCCCCAGTGCTGCAATGATACCGCGAGACCCACGCTCACCGGC
TCCAGATTTATCAGCAATAAACCAGCCAGCCGGAAGGGCCGAGCGCAGAAGTGGTCCTGCAACTTTATCC
GCCTCCATCCAGTCTATTAATTGTTGCCGGGAAGCTAGAGTAAGTAGTTCGCCAGTTAATAGTTTGCGCA
ACGTTGTTGCCATTGCTACAGGCATCGTGGTGTCACGCTCGTCGTTTGGTATGGCTTCATTCAGCTCCGG
TTCCCAACGATCAAGGCGAGTTACATGATCCCCCATGTTGTGCAAAAAAGCGGTTAGCTCCTTCGGTCCT
CCGATCGTTGTCAGAAGTAAGTTGGCCGCAGTGTTATCACTCATGGTTATGGCAGCACTGCATAATTCTC
TTACTGTCATGCCATCCGTAAGATGCTTTTCTGTGACTGGTGAGTACTCAACCAAGTCATTCTGAGAATA
GTGTATGCGGCGACCGAGTTGCTCTTGCCCGGCGTCAATACGGGATAATACCGCGCCACATAGCAGAACT
TTAAAAGTGCTCATCATTGGAAAACGTTCTTCGGGGCGAAAACTCTCAAGGATCTTACCGCTGTTGAGAT
CCAGTTCGATGTAACCCACTCGTGCACCCAACTGATCTTCAGCATCTTTTACTTTCACCAGCGTTTCTGG
GTGAGCAAAAACAGGAAGGCAAAATGCCGCAAAAAAGGGAATAAGGGCGACACGGAAATGTTGAATACTC
ATACTCTTCCTTTTTCAATATTATTGAAGCATTTATCAGGGTTATTGTCTCATGAGCGGATACATATTTG
AATGTATTTAGAAAAATAAACAAATAGGGGTTCCGCGCACATTTCCCCGAAAAGTGCCACCTGACGTCTA
AGAAACCATTATTATCATGACATTAACCTATAAAAATAGGCGTATCACGTTTAAACTCTCACGCTGATAG
TCTGATC
Features (pLannotate 1.2.2; 17 found; start..end, strand, type, name):
      1..474     -  misc_feature   sopC: sopC; centromere-like partitioning region of the bacterial F plasmid
    547..1518    -  CDS            sopB: partitioning protein for the bacterial F plasmid; sopB
   1518..2693    -  CDS            sopA: partitioning protein for the bacterial F plasmid; sopA
   3019..3269    -  misc_feature   incC: incC; incompatibility region of the bacterial F plasmid
   3272..4027    -  CDS            repE: replication initiation protein for the bacterial F plasmid; repE
   4118..4337    -  rep_origin     ori2: secondary origin of replication for the bacterial F plasmid; also known as oriS
   4413..5023    -  rep_origin     oriV: origin of replication for the bacterial F plasmid
   5449..5793    -  CDS            resD (fragment): REDF_ECOLI - Also known as D. Protein inferred from homology: Swiss-Prot protein existence level 3. Acts as a repressor of transcription and as a site-specific resolvase that cleaves at the RfsF site. From Escherichia coli (strain K12).
   5909..5964    +  promoter       cat promoter (fragment): promoter of the E. coli cat gene encoding chloramphenicol acetyltransferase
   6118..7485    -  CDS            rep: REP_STRLI - Protein inferred from homology: Swiss-Prot protein existence level 3. Essential for the autonomous replication of the plasmid pIJ101. From Streptomyces lividans.
   7873..7895    -  misc_feature   MCS (fragment): pUC18/19 multiple cloning site
   8035..8144    +  oriT           oriT: incP origin of transfer
   8177..8339    +  CDS            traJ (fragment): oriT-recognizing protein; traJ
   8474..9274    -  CDS            ApmR: aminoglycoside 3-N-acetyltransferase type IV ; aac(3)IV; confers resistance to apramycin (Paget and Davies, 1996)
   9513..10101   -  rep_origin     ori: high-copy-number ColE1/pMB1/pBR322/pUC origin of replication
  10272..11132   -  CDS            AmpR: β-lactamase; bla; confers resistance to ampicillin, carbenicillin, and related antibiotics
  11133..11237   -  promoter       AmpR promoter: bla
