[The description below was written by a language model from this plasmid's Addgene catalogue record and pLannotate feature annotations shown in this document.]
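Description:
pCap-101-Apr is an empty E. coli–Streptomyces shuttle "capture" plasmid, assembled by Gibson cloning from parts of pBAC2015, pQS-gusA and pUC19. It carries no insert; the record describes it as a capture plasmid with apramycin resistance and the pIJ101 replicon. The associated publication concerns mobilising and multiplying native DNA to aid bacterial natural product discovery, which suggests the vector is meant to receive genomic regions such as biosynthetic gene clusters, although the exact capture mechanism is not stated.

The annotated sequence contains several replication and maintenance systems. A complete F-plasmid BAC module is present (oriV, ori2/oriS, repE, incC and the sopA/sopB/sopC partitioning system, plus a resD fragment). This type of module supports stable, low-copy maintenance of large inserts in E. coli. A pUC-type ColE1 origin is also present, consistent with the catalogue's high-copy designation in DH5alpha. The rep gene of the Streptomyces lividans plasmid pIJ101 provides autonomous replication in actinomycete hosts, where pIJ101 derivatives are generally multicopy. An incP (RP4-type) oriT with a traJ fragment allows conjugative transfer from a suitable E. coli donor strain into the recipient. Selection is by the aac(3)IV apramycin resistance gene, which works in both E. coli and Streptomyces. The feature table also shows an ampicillin resistance gene with its bla promoter, though the catalogue lists only apramycin. A short pUC18/19 polylinker fragment and a cat promoter fragment remain from the parental vectors.

The sequenced record is 11,347 nt, larger than the 9,396 bp backbone size in the catalogue. The record does not explain this difference.
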