Addgene plasmid #227507: pCap-101-Apr
Purpose: (Empty Backbone) Capture plasmid with apramycin resistance and pIJ101 replicon
Depositing lab: Chengzhang Fu. Depositing organization: Helmholtz-Institut für Pharmazeutische Forschung Saarland. Publication: Autologous DNA mobilization and multiplication expedite natural products discovery from bacteria. Xie F, Zhao H, Liu J, Yang X, Neuber M, Agrawal AA, Kaur A, Herrmann J, Kalinina OV, Wei X, Muller R, Fu C. Science. 2024 Dec 13;386(6727):eabq7333. doi: 10.1126/science.abq7333. Epub 2024 Dec 13. PubMed 39666857.
Backbone
  Vector backbone: pBAC2015, pQS-gusA, and pUC19
  Backbone size (bp): 9396
Growth in bacteria
  Bacterial resistance: Apramycin, 25 μg/mL
  Growth temperature: 37°C
  Growth strain: DH5alpha
  Copy number: High Copy
Gene/Insert
  Cloning method: Gibson Cloning
Terms and licenses: Academic/Nonprofit Terms; Industry Terms: Not Available to Industry
How to cite: pCap-101-Apr was a gift from Chengzhang Fu (Addgene plasmid # 227507 ; http://n2t.net/addgene:227507 ; RRID:Addgene_227507)
